Addgene plasmid #142936: TFORF2373
Purpose: Lentiviral vector for overexpressing transcription factor ORFs with unique 24-bp barcodes. Barcodes facilitate identification of transcription factors in pooled screens.
Depositing lab: Feng Zhang. Depositing organization: Broad Institute. Publication: A transcription factor atlas of directed differentiation. Joung J, Ma S, Tay T, Geiger-Schuller KR, Kirchgatterer PC, Verdine VK, Guo B, Arias-Garcia MA, Allen WE, Singh A, Kuksenko O, Abudayyeh OO, Gootenberg JS, Fu Z, Macrae RK, Buenrostro JD, Regev A, Zhang F. Cell. 2023 Jan 5;186(1):209-229.e26. doi: 10.1016/j.cell.2022.11.026. PubMed 36608654.
Backbone
  Vector backbone: pLX_TRC317
  Backbone manufacturer: Broad Institute Genetic Perturbation Platform
  Backbone size w/o insert (bp): 8264
  Vector type: Mammalian Expression, Lentiviral
  Selectable markers: Puromycin
Growth in bacteria
  Bacterial resistance: Ampicillin, 100 μg/mL
  Growth temperature: 37°C
  Growth strain: NEB Stable
  Copy number: High Copy
Gene/Insert
  Gene/Insert name: MBD1
  Species: H. sapiens (human)
  Insert size (bp): 1613
  Entrez Gene: MBD1 (a.k.a. CXXC3, PCM1, RFT)
  Promoter: EF1a
  Cloning method: Unknown
  Sequencing primers: 5′ GGGTGGAGACTGAAGTTAGGCCAG; 3′ CACATAGCGTAAAAGGAGCAACATAG
Terms and licenses: Academic/Nonprofit Terms; Industry Terms: Not Available to Industry
Depositor comments: NM_002384,XM_017025776,ENST00000398488 . The transcription factor ORF portion of this plasmid was synthesized by Genewiz. Please test multiple small colonies in case of plasmid recombination. To make this collection available in a timely manner, a portion of this collection was not fully sequenced by Addgene. If an Addgene verified full plasmid sequence is not available, please contact us prior to placing an order to request the full sequence.
How to cite: TFORF2373 was a gift from Feng Zhang (Addgene plasmid # 142936 ; http://n2t.net/addgene:142936 ; RRID:Addgene_142936)
