[The description below was written by a language model from this plasmid's Addgene catalogue record and pLannotate feature annotations shown in this document.]
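Description:
TFORF2373 is a lentiviral mammalian expression plasmid built on the pLX_TRC317 backbone. It belongs to a barcoded library of transcription factor open reading frames designed for pooled overexpression screens. This member carries human MBD1, a methyl-CpG-binding transcriptional repressor that binds methylated CpG islands in promoters and contributes to gene silencing by recruiting ATF7IP and the histone methyltransferase SETDB1. The synthesized ORF sits directly downstream of a strong constitutive EF-1α promoter and is followed by a WPRE, which enhances transcript stability and expression. According to the catalogue entry, each library member also carries a unique 24-bp barcode that identifies the transcription factor in pooled experiments. The feature table does not annotate the barcode, so its exact position is not recorded. A short U6 promoter fragment is annotated between the ORF and the WPRE.

The viral architecture is that of a third-generation, self-inactivating vector. An RSV promoter drives a truncated HIV-1 5' LTR, followed by the Ψ packaging signal, a gag fragment, the RRE for Rev-dependent nuclear export, a cPPT/CTS and a ΔU3 3' LTR. Because the construct carries no complete viral genes, packaging functions have to be provided in trans. Upstream of the EF-1α cassette, SV40 early promoter and origin sequences precede a puromycin N-acetyltransferase gene, which allows selection of transduced cells. An SV40 poly(A) signal and a second SV40 origin lie downstream of the 3' LTR. In E. coli the plasmid is maintained by a high-copy ColE1/pUC origin and ampicillin resistance, and it also contains an f1 origin and residual lac, T7 and T3 cloning-vector elements. The depositor notes that the plasmid may recombine during propagation.
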