Features (pLannotate 1.2.2; 31 found; start..end, strand, type, name):
      5..231     +  promoter       RSV promoter: Rous sarcoma virus enhancer/promoter
    232..412     +  LTR            5' LTR (truncated): truncated 5' long terminal repeat (LTR) from HIV-1
    459..584     +  misc_feature   HIV-1 Ψ: packaging signal of human immunodeficiency virus type 1
    568..931     +  CDS            HIV-1 gag (fragment): gag protein from human immunodeficiency virus 1; gag
   1077..1310    +  misc_feature   RRE: The Rev response element (RRE) of HIV-1 allows for Rev-dependent mRNA export from the nucleus to the cytoplasm.
   1687..1713    +  CDS            Rev (fragment): human immunodeficiency virus 1 (HIV-1) Rev protein; rev; enhances nuclear export of unspliced and incompletely spliced viral mRNAs
   1720..1743    +  promoter       SV40 promoter (fragment): SV40 early promoter
   1744..1815    +  promoter       SV40 promoter (fragment): SV40 enhancer and early promoter
   1839..1974    +  rep_origin     SV40 ori: SV40 origin of replication
   2020..2616    +  CDS            PuroR (fragment): puromycin N-acetyltransferase; pac from Streptomyces; confers resistance to puromycin
   2665..2782    +  misc_feature   cPPT/CTS: central polypurine tract and central termination sequence of HIV-1
   2847..2913    +  CDS            small t antigen (fragment): SV40 (simian virus 40) small t antigen
   2920..4098    +  promoter       EF-1α promoter: strong constitutive promoter for human elongation factor EF-1α
   4115..5623    +  CDS            MBD1 (fragment): MBD1_HUMAN - Also known as CXXC3, PCM1. Experimental evidence at protein level: Swiss-Prot protein existence level 1. Transcriptional repressor that binds CpG islands in promoters where the DNA is methylated at position 5 of cytosine within CpG dinucleotides. Binding is abolished by the presence of 7-mG that is produced by DNA damage by methylmethanesulfonate (MMS). Acts as transcriptional repressor and plays a role in gene silencing by recruiting ATF7IP, which in turn recruits factors such as the histone methyltransferase SETDB1. Probably forms a complex with SETDB1 and ATF7IP that represses
   5639..5692    +  promoter       U6 promoter (fragment): RNA polymerase III promoter for human U6 snRNA
   5734..6322    +  misc_feature   WPRE: woodchuck hepatitis virus posttranscriptional regulatory element
   6373..6392    +  misc_feature   cPPT/CTS (fragment): central polypurine tract and central termination sequence of HIV-1
   6394..6627    +  LTR            3' LTR (ΔU3): self-inactivating 3' long terminal repeat (LTR) from HIV-1
   6705..6826    +  polyA_signal   SV40 poly(A) signal: SV40 polyadenylation signal
   6866..7001    +  rep_origin     SV40 ori: SV40 origin of replication
   7022..7040    -  promoter       T7 promoter: promoter for bacteriophage T7 RNA polymerase
   7048..7203    +  CDS            lacZα (fragment): LacZα fragment of β-galactosidase; lacZ fragment
   7208..7636    +  rep_origin     f1 ori (sequence partly withheld): f1 bacteriophage origin of replication; arrow indicates direction of (+) strand synthesis
   7689..7793    +  promoter       AmpR promoter: bla
   7794..8654    +  CDS            AmpR: β-lactamase; bla; confers resistance to ampicillin, carbenicillin, and related antibiotics
   8825..9413    +  rep_origin     ori: high-copy-number ColE1/pMB1/pBR322/pUC origin of replication
   9596..9688    +  CDS            lacI (fragment): lac repressor; lacI; The lac repressor binds to the lac operator to inhibit transcription in E. coli. This inhibition can be relieved by adding lactose or isopropyl-β-D-thiogalactopyranoside (IPTG).
   9701..9722    +  protein_bind   CAP binding site: CAP binding activates transcription in the presence of cAMP. E. coli catabolite activator protein
   9737..9767    +  promoter       lac promoter: promoter for the E. coli lac operon
   9775..9791    +  protein_bind   lac operator: The lac repressor binds to the lac operator to inhibit transcription in E. coli. This inhibition can be relieved by adding lactose or isopropyl-β-D-thiogalactopyranoside (IPTG). lac repressor encoded by lacI
   9836..9854    +  promoter       T3 promoter: promoter for bacteriophage T3 RNA polymerase
>Addgene plasmid #142936 | TFORF2373 | addgene full sequence | sequence record 397293 | Addgene NGS Result
TTAATGTAGTCTTATGCAATACTCTTGTAGTCTTGCAACATGGTAACGATGAGTTAGCAACATGCCTTAC
AAGGAGAGAAAAAGCACCGTGCATGCCGATTGGTGGAAGTAAGGTGGTACGATCGTGCCTTATTAGGAAG
GCAACAGACGGGTCTGACATGGATTGGACGAACCACTGAATTGCCGCATTGCAGAGATATTGTATTTAAG
TGCCTAGCTCGATACATAAACGGGTCTCTCTGGTTAGACCAGATCTGAGCCTGGGAGCTCTCTGGCTAAC
TAGGGAACCCACTGCTTAAGCCTCAATAAAGCTTGCCTTGAGTGCTTCAAGTAGTGTGTGCCCGTCTGTT
GTGTGACTCTGGTAACTAGAGATCCCTCAGACCCTTTTAGTCAGTGTGGAAAATCTCTAGCAGTGGCGCC
CGAACAGGGACTTGAAAGCGAAAGGGAAACCAGAGGAGCTCTCTCGACGCAGGACTCGGCTTGCTGAAGC
GCGCACGGCAAGAGGCGAGGGGCGGCGACTGGTGAGTACGCCAAAAATTTTGACTAGCGGAGGCTAGAAG
GAGAGAGATGGGTGCGAGAGCGTCAGTATTAAGCGGGGGAGAATTAGATCGCGATGGGAAAAAATTCGGT
TAAGGCCAGGGGGAAAGAAAAAATATAAATTAAAACATATAGTATGGGCAAGCAGGGAGCTAGAACGATT
CGCAGTTAATCCTGGCCTGTTAGAAACATCAGAAGGCTGTAGACAAATACTGGGACAGCTACAACCATCC
CTTCAGACAGGATCAGAAGAACTTAGATCATTATATAATACAGTAGCAACCCTCTATTGTGTGCATCAAA
GGATAGAGATAAAAGACACCAAGGAAGCTTTAGACAAGATAGAGGAAGAGCAAAACAAAAGTAAGACCAC
CGCACAGCAAGCGGCCGCTGATCTTCAGACCTGGAGGAGGAGATATGAGGGACAATTGGAGAAGTGAATT
ATATAAATATAAAGTAGTAAAAATTGAACCATTAGGAGTAGCACCCACCAAGGCAAAGAGAAGAGTGGTG
CAGAGAGAAAAAAGAGCAGTGGGAATAGGAGCTTTGTTCCTTGGGTTCTTGGGAGCAGCAGGAAGCACTA
TGGGCGCAGCGTCAATGACGCTGACGGTACAGGCCAGACAATTATTGTCTGGTATAGTGCAGCAGCAGAA
CAATTTGCTGAGGGCTATTGAGGCGCAACAGCATCTGTTGCAACTCACAGTCTGGGGCATCAAGCAGCTC
CAGGCAAGAATCCTGGCTGTGGAAAGATACCTAAAGGATCAACAGCTCCTGGGGATTTGGGGTTGCTCTG
GAAAACTCATTTGCACCACTGCTGTGCCTTGGAATGCTAGTTGGAGTAATAAATCTCTGGAACAGATTTG
GAATCACACGACCTGGATGGAGTGGGACAGAGAAATTAACAATTACACAAGCTTAATACACTCCTTAATT
GAAGAATCGCAAAACCAGCAAGAAAAGAATGAACAAGAATTATTGGAATTAGATAAATGGGCAAGTTTGT
GGAATTGGTTTAACATAACAAATTGGCTGTGGTATATAAAATTATTCATAATGATAGTAGGAGGCTTGGT
AGGTTTAAGAATAGTTTTTGCTGTACTTTCTATAGTGAATAGAGTTAGGCAGGGATATTCACCATTATCG
TTTCAGACCCACCTCCCAACCCCGAGGGGACCCATGCATTGCATCTCAATTAGTCAGCAACCAGGTGTGG
AAAGTCCCCAGGCTCCCCAGCAGGCAGAAGTATGCAAAGCATGCGTCTCAATTAGTCAGCAACCATAGTC
CCGCCCCTAACTCCGCCCATCCCGCCCCTAACTCCGCCCAGTTCCGCCCATTCTCCGCCCCATGGCTGAC
TAATTTTTTTTATTTATGCAGAGGCCGAGGCCGCCTCGGCCTCTGAGCTATTCCAGAAGTAGTGAGGAGG
CTTTTTTGGAGGCCTAGGCTTTTGCAAAAAGCTTTCTAGAGGTACCACCGGAGCTTACCATGACCGAGTA
CAAGCCCACGGTGCGCCTCGCCACCCGCGACGACGTCCCCAGGGCCGTACGCACCCTCGCCGCCGCGTTC
GCCGACTACCCCGCCACGCGCCACACCGTCGATCCGGACCGCCACATCGAGCGGGTCACCGAGCTGCAAG
AACTCTTCCTCACGCGCGTCGGGCTCGACATCGGCAAGGTGTGGGTCGCGGACGACGGCGCCGCCGTGGC
GGTCTGGACCACGCCGGAGAGCGTCGAAGCGGGGGCGGTGTTCGCCGAGATCGGCCCGCGCATGGCCGAG
TTGAGCGGTTCCCGGCTGGCCGCGCAGCAACAGATGGAAGGCCTCCTGGCGCCGCACCGGCCCAAGGAGC
CCGCGTGGTTCCTGGCCACCGTCGGCGTCTCGCCCGACCACCAGGGCAAGGGTCTGGGCAGCGCCGTCGT
GCTCCCCGGAGTGGAGGCGGCCGAGCGCGCCGGGGTGCCCGCCTTCCTGGAGACCTCCGCGCCCCGCAAC
CTCCCCTTCTACGAGCGGCTCGGCTTCACCGTCACCGCCGACGTCGAGGTGCCCGAAGGACCGCGCACCT
GGTGCATGACCCGCAAGCCCGGTGCCAGTTAACGAATTCTAGATCTTGAGACAAATGGCAGTATTCATCC
ACAATTTTAAAAGAAAAGGGGGGATTGGGGGGTACAGTGCAGGGGAAAGAATAGTAGACATAATAGCAAC
AGACATACAAACTAAAGAATTACAAAAACAAATTACAAAAATTCAAAATTTTCGGGTTTATTACAGGGAC
AGCAGAGATCCACTTTGGCGCCGGCTCGAGGCCTGCAGGTGCAAAGATGGATAAAGTTTTAAACAGAGAG
GAATCTTTGCAGCTAATGGACCTTCTAGGTCTTGAAAGGAGTGGGAATTGGCTCCGGTGCCCGTCAGTGG
GCAGAGCGCACATCGCCCACAGTCCCCGAGAAGTTGGGGGGAGGGGTCGGCAATTGAACCGGTGCCTAGA
GAAGGTGGCGCGGGGTAAACTGGGAAAGTGATGTCGTGTACTGGCTCCGCCTTTTTCCCGAGGGTGGGGG
AGAACCGTATATAAGTGCAGTAGTCGCCGTGAACGTTCTTTTTCGCAACGGGTTTGCCGCCAGAACACAG
GTAAGTGCCGTGTGTGGTTCCCGCGGGCCTGGCCTCTTTACGGGTTATGGCCCTTGCGTGCCTTGAATTA
CTTCCACCTGGCTGCAGTACGTGATTCTTGATCCCGAGCTTCGGGTTGGAAGTGGGTGGGAGAGTTCGAG
GCCTTGCGCTTAAGGAGCCCCTTCGCCTCGTGCTTGAGTTGAGGCCTGGCCTGGGCGCTGGGGCCGCCGC
GTGCGAATCTGGTGGCACCTTCGCGCCTGTCTCGCTGCTTTCGATAAGTCTCTAGCCATTTAAAATTTTT
GATGACCTGCTGCGACGCTTTTTTTCTGGCAAGATAGTCTTGTAAATGCGGGCCAAGATCTGCACACTGG
TATTTCGGTTTTTGGGGCCGCGGGCGGCGACGGGGCCCGTGCGTCCCAGCGCACATGTTCGGCGAGGCGG
GGCCTGCGAGCGCGGCCACCGAGAATCGGACGGGGGTAGTCTCAAGCTGGCCGGCCTGCTCTGGTGCCTG
GCCTCGCGCCGCCGTGTATCGCCCCGCCCTGGGCGGCAAGGCTGGCCCGGTCGGCACCAGTTGCGTGAGC
GGAAAGATGGCCGCTTCCCGGCCCTGCTGCAGGGAGCTCAAAATGGAGGACGCGGCGCTCGGGAGAGCGG
GCGGGTGAGTCACCCACACAAAGGAAAAGGGCCTTTCCGTCCTCAGCCGTCGCTTCATGTGACTCCACGG
AGTACCGGGCGCCGTCCAGGCACCTCGATTAGTTCTCGAGCTTTTGGAGTACGTCGTCTTTAGGTTGGGG
GGAGGGGTTTTATGCGATGGAGTTTCCCCACACTGAGTGGGTGGAGACTGAAGTTAGGCCAGCTTGGCAC
TTGATGTAATTCTCCTTGGAATTTGCCCTTTTTGAGTTTGGATCTTGGTTCATTCTCAAGCCTCAGACAG
TGGTTCAAAGTTTTTTTCTTCCATTTCAGGTGTCGTGAGGCTAGCACCGCCACCATGGCTGAGGACTGGC
TGGACTGCCCGGCCCTGGGCCCTGGCTGGAAGCGCCGCGAAGTCTTTCGCAAGTCAGGGGCCACCTGTGG
ACGCTCAGACACCTATTACCAGAGCCCCACAGGAGACAGGATCCGAAGCAAAGTTGAGCTGACTCGATAC
CTGGGCCCTGCGTGTGATCTCACCCTCTTCGACTTCAAACAAGGCATCTTGTGCTATCCAGCCCCCAAGG
CCCATCCCGTGGCGGTTGCCAGCAAGAAGCGAAAGAAGCCTTCAAGGCCAGCCAAGACTCGGAAACGTCA
GGTTGGACCCCAGAGTGGTGAGGTCAGGAAGGAGGCCCCGAGGGATGAGACCAAGGCTGACACTGACACA
GCCCCAGCTTCATTCCCTGCTCCTGGGTGCTGTGAGAACTGTGGAATCAGCTTCTCAGGGGATGGCACCC
AAAGGCAGCGGCTCAAAACGTTGTGCAAAGACTGTCGAGCACAGAGAATTGCCTTCAACCGGGAACAGAG
AATGTTTAAGCGTGTGGGCTGTGGGGAGTGTGCAGCCTGCCAGGTAACAGAAGACTGTGGGGCCTGCTCC
ACCTGCCTCCTGCAGCTGCCCCATGATGTGGCATCGGGGCTGTTCTGCAAGTGTGAACGGAGACGCTGCC
TCCGGATTGTGGAAAGGAGCCGAGGGTGTGGAGTATGCCGGGGCTGTCAGACCCAAGAGGATTGTGGCCA
TTGCCCCATCTGCCTTCGCCCTCCCCGCCCTGGTCTCAGGCGCCAGTGGAAATGTGTCCAGCGACGTTGC
CTACGGGGTAAACATGCCCGCCGCAAGGGAGGCTGTGACTCCAAGATGGCTGCCAGGCGGCGCCCCGGAG
CCCAGCCACTGCCTCCACCACCCCCATCACAGTCCCCAGAGCCCACAGAGCCGCACCCCAGAGCCCTGGC
CCCCTCGCCACCTGCCGAGTTCATCTATTACTGTGTAGACGAGGACGAGCTAAAGCGGCTGCTGCCCAGT
GTCTGGTCAGAGTCTGAGGATGGGGCAGGATCGCCCCCACCTTACCGTCGTCGAAAGAGGCCCAGCTCTG
CCCGACGGCACCATCTTGGCCCTACCTTGAAGCCCACCTTGGCTACACGCACAGCCCAACCAGACCATAC
CCAGGCTCCAACGAAGCAGGAAGCAGGTGGTGGCTTTGTGCTGCCCCCGCCTGGCACTGACCTTGTGTTT
TTACGGGAAGGCGCAAGCAGTCCTGTGCAGGTGCCGGGCCCTGTTGCAGCTTCCACAGAAGCCCTGTTGC
AGGCAGTAGACCCAGGCCTGCCTTCTGTGAAGCAAGAGCCACCTGACCCAGAGGAGGACAAGGAGGAGAA
CAAGGATGATTCTGCCTCCAAATTGGCCCCAGAGGAAGAGGCAGGAGGGGCTGGCACACCCGTGATCACG
GAGATTTTCAGCCTGGGTGGAACCCGCTTCCGAGATACAGCAGTCTGGTTGCCAAGGTCCAAAGACCTTA
AAAAACCTGGAGCTAGAAAGCAGTAGTAATGAACTAGTCCGTAACTTGAAAGTATTTCGATTTCTTGGCT
TTATATATCTTGTGGAAAGGACGAAGGCTTTCGTAGTAGTTCTGAATTACGCGTTAAGTCGACAATCAAC
CTCTGGATTACAAAATTTGTGAAAGATTGACTGGTATTCTTAACTATGTTGCTCCTTTTACGCTATGTGG
ATACGCTGCTTTAATGCCTTTGTATCATGCTATTGCTTCCCGTATGGCTTTCATTTTCTCCTCCTTGTAT
AAATCCTGGTTGCTGTCTCTTTATGAGGAGTTGTGGCCCGTTGTCAGGCAACGTGGCGTGGTGTGCACTG
TGTTTGCTGACGCAACCCCCACTGGTTGGGGCATTGCCACCACCTGTCAGCTCCTTTCCGGGACTTTCGC
TTTCCCCCTCCCTATTGCCACGGCGGAACTCATCGCCGCCTGCCTTGCCCGCTGCTGGACAGGGGCTCGG
CTGTTGGGCACTGACAATTCCGTGGTGTTGTCGGGGAAATCATCGTCCTTTCCTTGGCTGCTCGCCTGTG
TTGCCACCTGGATTCTGCGCGGGACGTCCTTCTGCTACGTCCCTTCGGCCCTCAATCCAGCGGACCTTCC
TTCCCGCGGCCTGCTGCCGGCTCTGCGGCCTCTTCCGCGTCTTCGCCTTCGCCCTCAGACGAGTCGGATC
TCCCTTTGGGCCGCCTCCCCGCGTCGACTTTAAGACCAATGACTTACAAGGCAGCTGTAGATCTTAGCCA
CTTTTTAAAAGAAAAGGGGGGACTGGAAGGGCTAATTCACTCCCAACGAAGACAAGATCTGCTTTTTGCT
TGTACTGGGTCTCTCTGGTTAGACCAGATCTGAGCCTGGGAGCTCTCTGGCTAACTAGGGAACCCACTGC
TTAAGCCTCAATAAAGCTTGCCTTGAGTGCTTCAAGTAGTGTGTGCCCGTCTGTTGTGTGACTCTGGTAA
CTAGAGATCCCTCAGACCCTTTTAGTCAGTGTGGAAAATCTCTAGCAGTACGTATAGTAGTTCATGTCAT
CTTATTATTCAGTATTTATAACTTGCAAAGAAATGAATATCAGAGAGTGAGAGGAACTTGTTTATTGCAG
CTTATAATGGTTACAAATAAAGCAATAGCATCACAAATTTCACAAATAAAGCATTTTTTTCACTGCATTC
TAGTTGTGGTTTGTCCAAACTCATCAATGTATCTTATCATGTCTGGCTCTAGCTATCCCGCCCCTAACTC
CGCCCATCCCGCCCCTAACTCCGCCCAGTTCCGCCCATTCTCCGCCCCATGGCTGACTAATTTTTTTTAT
TTATGCAGAGGCCGAGGCCGCCTCGGCCTCTGAGCTATTCCAGAAGTAGTGAGGAGGCTTTTTTGGAGGC
CTAGGGACGTACCCAATTCGCCCTATAGTGAGTCGTATTACGCGCGCTCACTGGCCGTCGTTTTACAACG
TCGTGACTGGGAAAACCCTGGCGTTACCCAACTTAATCGCCTTGCAGCACATCCCCCTTTCGCCAGCTGG
CGTAATAGCGAAGAGGCCCGCACCGATCGCCCTTCCCAACAGTTGCGCAGCCTGAATGGCGAATGGG
[124 nt withheld, positions 7208-7331]
C
[91 nt withheld, positions 7333-7423]
A
[49 nt withheld, positions 7425-7473]
CCTTTGACGTTGGAGTCCACGTTCTTT
[37 nt withheld, positions 7501-7537]
ACCCTATCTCGGTCTATTCTTTTGATTTATAAGGGATTTTGCCGATTTCGGCCTATTGGTTAAAAAATGA
GCTGATTTAACAAAAATTTAACGCGAATTTTAACAAAATATTAACGCTTACAATTTAGGTGGCACTTTTC
GGGGAAATGTGCGCGGAACCCCTATTTGTTTATTTTTCTAAATACATTCAAATATGTATCCGCTCATGAG
ACAATAACCCTGATAAATGCTTCAATAATATTGAAAAAGGAAGAGTATGAGTATTCAACATTTCCGTGTC
GCCCTTATTCCCTTTTTTGCGGCATTTTGCCTTCCTGTTTTTGCTCACCCAGAAACGCTGGTGAAAGTAA
AAGATGCTGAAGATCAGTTGGGTGCACGAGTGGGTTACATCGAACTGGATCTCAACAGCGGTAAGATCCT
TGAGAGTTTTCGCCCCGAAGAACGTTTTCCAATGATGAGCACTTTTAAAGTTCTGCTATGTGGCGCGGTA
TTATCCCGTATTGACGCCGGGCAAGAGCAACTCGGTCGCCGCATACACTATTCTCAGAATGACTTGGTTG
AGTACTCACCAGTCACAGAAAAGCATCTTACGGATGGCATGACAGTAAGAGAATTATGCAGTGCTGCCAT
AACCATGAGTGATAACACTGCGGCCAACTTACTTCTGACAACGATCGGAGGACCGAAGGAGCTAACCGCT
TTTTTGCACAACATGGGGGATCATGTAACTCGCCTTGATCGTTGGGAACCGGAGCTGAATGAAGCCATAC
CAAACGACGAGCGTGACACCACGATGCCTGTAGCAATGGCAACAACGTTGCGCAAACTATTAACTGGCGA
ACTACTTACTCTAGCTTCCCGGCAACAATTAATAGACTGGATGGAGGCGGATAAAGTTGCAGGACCACTT
CTGCGCTCGGCCCTTCCGGCTGGCTGGTTTATTGCTGATAAATCTGGAGCCGGTGAGCGTGGGTCTCGCG
GTATCATTGCAGCACTGGGGCCAGATGGTAAGCCCTCCCGTATCGTAGTTATCTACACGACGGGGAGTCA
GGCAACTATGGATGAACGAAATAGACAGATCGCTGAGATAGGTGCCTCACTGATTAAGCATTGGTAACTG
TCAGACCAAGTTTACTCATATATACTTTAGATTGATTTAAAACTTCATTTTTAATTTAAAAGGATCTAGG
TGAAGATCCTTTTTGATAATCTCATGACCAAAATCCCTTAACGTGAGTTTTCGTTCCACTGAGCGTCAGA
CCCCGTAGAAAAGATCAAAGGATCTTCTTGAGATCCTTTTTTTCTGCGCGTAATCTGCTGCTTGCAAACA
AAAAAACCACCGCTACCAGCGGTGGTTTGTTTGCCGGATCAAGAGCTACCAACTCTTTTTCCGAAGGTAA
CTGGCTTCAGCAGAGCGCAGATACCAAATACTGTTCTTCTAGTGTAGCCGTAGTTAGGCCACCACTTCAA
GAACTCTGTAGCACCGCCTACATACCTCGCTCTGCTAATCCTGTTACCAGTGGCTGCTGCCAGTGGCGAT
AAGTCGTGTCTTACCGGGTTGGACTCAAGACGATAGTTACCGGATAAGGCGCAGCGGTCGGGCTGAACGG
GGGGTTCGTGCACACAGCCCAGCTTGGAGCGAACGACCTACACCGAACTGAGATACCTACAGCGTGAGCT
ATGAGAAAGCGCCACGCTTCCCGAAGGGAGAAAGGCGGACAGGTATCCGGTAAGCGGCAGGGTCGGAACA
GGAGAGCGCACGAGGGAGCTTCCAGGGGGAAACGCCTGGTATCTTTATAGTCCTGTCGGGTTTCGCCACC
TCTGACTTGAGCGTCGATTTTTGTGATGCTCGTCAGGGGGGCGGAGCCTATGGAAAAACGCCAGCAACGC
GGCCTTTTTACGGTTCCTGGCCTTTTGCTGGCCTTTTGCTCACATGTTCTTTCCTGCGTTATCCCCTGAT
TCTGTGGATAACCGTATTACCGCCTTTGAGTGAGCTGATACCGCTCGCCGCAGCCGAACGACCGAGCGCA
GCGAGTCAGTGAGCGAGGAAGCGGAAGAGCGCCCAATACGCAAACCGCCTCTCCCCGCGCGTTGGCCGAT
TCATTAATGCAGCTGGCACGACAGGTTTCCCGACTGGAAAGCGGGCAGTGAGCGCAACGCAATTAATGTG
AGTTAGCTCACTCATTAGGCACCCCAGGCTTTACACTTTATGCTTCCGGCTCGTATGTTGTGTGGAATTG
TGAGCGGATAACAATTTCACACAGGAAACAGCTATGACCATGATTACGCCAAGCGCGCAATTAACCCTCA
CTAAAGGGAACAAAAGCTGGAGCTGCAAGC
