>Addgene plasmid #142936 | TFORF2373 | depositor partial sequence | sequence record 280946 | Insert
ACCGCCACCATGGCTGAGGACTGGCTGGACTGCCCGGCCCTGGGCCCTGGCTGGAAGCGCCGCGAAGTCT
TTCGCAAGTCAGGGGCCACCTGTGGACGCTCAGACACCTATTACCAGAGCCCCACAGGAGACAGGATCCG
AAGCAAAGTTGAGCTGACTCGATACCTGGGCCCTGCGTGTGATCTCACCCTCTTCGACTTCAAACAAGGC
ATCTTGTGCTATCCAGCCCCCAAGGCCCATCCCGTGGCGGTTGCCAGCAAGAAGCGAAAGAAGCCTTCAA
GGCCAGCCAAGACTCGGAAACGTCAGGTTGGACCCCAGAGTGGTGAGGTCAGGAAGGAGGCCCCGAGGGA
TGAGACCAAGGCTGACACTGACACAGCCCCAGCTTCATTCCCTGCTCCTGGGTGCTGTGAGAACTGTGGA
ATCAGCTTCTCAGGGGATGGCACCCAAAGGCAGCGGCTCAAAACGTTGTGCAAAGACTGTCGAGCACAGA
GAATTGCCTTCAACCGGGAACAGAGAATGTTTAAGCGTGTGGGCTGTGGGGAGTGTGCAGCCTGCCAGGT
AACAGAAGACTGTGGGGCCTGCTCCACCTGCCTCCTGCAGCTGCCCCATGATGTGGCATCGGGGCTGTTC
TGCAAGTGTGAACGGAGACGCTGCCTCCGGATTGTGGAAAGGAGCCGAGGGTGTGGAGTATGCCGGGGCT
GTCAGACCCAAGAGGATTGTGGCCATTGCCCCATCTGCCTTCGCCCTCCCCGCCCTGGTCTCAGGCGCCA
GTGGAAATGTGTCCAGCGACGTTGCCTACGGGGTAAACATGCCCGCCGCAAGGGAGGCTGTGACTCCAAG
ATGGCTGCCAGGCGGCGCCCCGGAGCCCAGCCACTGCCTCCACCACCCCCATCACAGTCCCCAGAGCCCA
CAGAGCCGCACCCCAGAGCCCTGGCCCCCTCGCCACCTGCCGAGTTCATCTATTACTGTGTAGACGAGGA
CGAGCTAAAGCGGCTGCTGCCCAGTGTCTGGTCAGAGTCTGAGGATGGGGCAGGATCGCCCCCACCTTAC
CGTCGTCGAAAGAGGCCCAGCTCTGCCCGACGGCACCATCTTGGCCCTACCTTGAAGCCCACCTTGGCTA
CACGCACAGCCCAACCAGACCATACCCAGGCTCCAACGAAGCAGGAAGCAGGTGGTGGCTTTGTGCTGCC
CCCGCCTGGCACTGACCTTGTGTTTTTACGGGAAGGCGCAAGCAGTCCTGTGCAGGTGCCGGGCCCTGTT
GCAGCTTCCACAGAAGCCCTGTTGCAGGCAGTAGACCCAGGCCTGCCTTCTGTGAAGCAAGAGCCACCTG
ACCCAGAGGAGGACAAGGAGGAGAACAAGGATGATTCTGCCTCCAAATTGGCCCCAGAGGAAGAGGCAGG
AGGGGCTGGCACACCCGTGATCACGGAGATTTTCAGCCTGGGTGGAACCCGCTTCCGAGATACAGCAGTC
TGGTTGCCAAGGTCCAAAGACCTTAAAAAACCTGGAGCTAGAAAGCAGTAGTAATGAACTAGTCCGTAAC
TTGAAAGTATTTCGATTTCTTGGCTTTATATATCTTGTGGAAAGGACGAAGGCTTTCGTAGTAGTTCTGA
ATT
