>Addgene plasmid #142936 | TFORF2373 | depositor partial sequence | sequence record 280947 | Barcode
AGGCTTTCGTAGTAGTTCTGAATT
